LOCUS       Generic_Cas9_Don 6440 bp ds-DNA linear 04-OCT-2016
DEFINITION  .
ACCESSION
VERSION
SOURCE      .
  ORGANISM  .
COMMENT     >Cherry in bluescript
COMMENT     ApEinfo:methylated:1
FEATURES             Location/Qualifiers
     misc_feature    4977..5765
                     /label=NeoR
                     /ApEinfo_fwdcolor=cyan
                     /ApEinfo_revcolor=green
                     /ApEinfo_graphicformat=arrow_data {{0 1 2 0 0 -1} {} 0}
     width           5
     offset          0
     misc_feature    4623..4891
                     /label=SV40 promoter
                     /ApEinfo_fwdcolor=#ff344a
                     /ApEinfo_revcolor=green
                     /ApEinfo_graphicformat=arrow_data {{0 1 2 0 0 -1} {} 0}
     width           5
     offset          0
     misc_feature    2618..2623
                     /label=ClaI
                     /ApEinfo_fwdcolor=#ff1b04
                     /ApEinfo_revcolor=green
                     /ApEinfo_graphicformat=arrow_data {{0 1 2 0 0 -1} {} 0}
     width           5
     offset          0
     misc_feature    6102..6115
                     /label=M13R
                     /ApEinfo_fwdcolor=cyan
                     /ApEinfo_revcolor=green
                     /ApEinfo_graphicformat=arrow_data {{0 1 2 0 0 -1} {} 0}
     width           5
     offset          0
     misc_feature    2636..2641
                     /label=EcoRI
                     /ApEinfo_fwdcolor=#ff1b04
                     /ApEinfo_revcolor=green
                     /ApEinfo_graphicformat=arrow_data {{0 1 2 0 0 -1} {} 0}
     width           5
     offset          0
     misc_feature    3629..3745
                     /label=mClover
                     /ApEinfo_fwdcolor=#2eff28
                     /ApEinfo_revcolor=green
                     /ApEinfo_graphicformat=arrow_data {{0 1 2 0 0 -1} {} 0}
     width           5
     offset          0
     misc_feature    2630..2635
                     /label=EcoRV
                     /ApEinfo_fwdcolor=cyan
                     /ApEinfo_revcolor=green
                     /ApEinfo_graphicformat=arrow_data {{0 1 2 0 0 -1} {} 0}
     width           5
     offset          0
     misc_feature    3595..3628
                     /label=Loxp1
                     /ApEinfo_fwdcolor=#201eff
                     /ApEinfo_revcolor=green
                     /ApEinfo_graphicformat=arrow_data {{0 1 2 0 0 -1} {} 0}
     width           5
     offset          0
     misc_feature    2624..2629
                     /label=HindIII
                     /ApEinfo_fwdcolor=#f7ff58
                     /ApEinfo_revcolor=green
                     /ApEinfo_graphicformat=arrow_data {{0 1 2 0 0 -1} {} 0}
     width           5
     offset          0
     misc_feature    3759..3987
                     /label=SV40 PolyA
                     /ApEinfo_fwdcolor=cyan
                     /ApEinfo_revcolor=green
                     /ApEinfo_graphicformat=arrow_data {{0 1 2 0 0 -1} {} 0}
     width           5
     offset          0
     misc_feature    2588..2593
                     /label=Kpn!
                     /ApEinfo_fwdcolor=cyan
                     /ApEinfo_revcolor=green
                     /ApEinfo_graphicformat=arrow_data {{0 1 2 0 0 -1} {} 0}
     width           5
     offset          0
     misc_feature    2660..2679
                     /label=AID hygro F
                     /ApEinfo_fwdcolor=#fffc1b
                     /ApEinfo_revcolor=green
                     /ApEinfo_graphicformat=arrow_data {{0 1 2 0 0 -1} {} 0}
     width           5
     offset          0
     misc_feature    3629..6115
                     /label=PCR pieve for generic targeting vector
                     /ApEinfo_fwdcolor=#f0ff2c
                     /ApEinfo_revcolor=green
                     /ApEinfo_graphicformat=arrow_data {{0 1 2 0 0 -1} {} 0}
     width           5
     offset          0
     misc_feature    2609..2614
                     /label=Sall1
                     /ApEinfo_fwdcolor=cyan
                     /ApEinfo_revcolor=green
                     /ApEinfo_graphicformat=arrow_data {{0 1 2 0 0 -1} {} 0}
     width           5
     offset          0
     misc_feature    6116..6149
                     /label=loxp
                     /ApEinfo_fwdcolor=#5cffff
                     /ApEinfo_revcolor=green
                     /ApEinfo_graphicformat=arrow_data {{0 1 2 0 0 -1} {} 0}
     width           5
     offset          0
     misc_feature    3587..3594
                     /label=NotI
                     /ApEinfo_fwdcolor=cyan
                     /ApEinfo_revcolor=green
                     /ApEinfo_graphicformat=arrow_data {{0 1 2 0 0 -1} {} 0}
     width           5
     offset          0
     misc_feature    3587..3594
                     /label=New Feature
                     /ApEinfo_fwdcolor=#2a3dff
                     /ApEinfo_revcolor=green
                     /ApEinfo_graphicformat=arrow_data {{0 1 2 0 0 -1} {} 0}
     width           5
     offset          0
     misc_feature    3575..3580
                     /label=SpeI
                     /ApEinfo_fwdcolor=#255bff
                     /ApEinfo_revcolor=green
                     /ApEinfo_graphicformat=arrow_data {{0 1 2 0 0 -1} {} 0}
     width           5
     offset          0
     misc_feature    2516..2536
                     /label=generic cas ins up seq
                     /ApEinfo_fwdcolor=cyan
                     /ApEinfo_revcolor=green
                     /ApEinfo_graphicformat=arrow_data {{0 1 2 0 0 -1} {} 0}
     width           5
     offset          0
     misc_feature    6150..6157
                     /label=NotI(1)
                     /ApEinfo_label=NotI
                     /ApEinfo_fwdcolor=#162aff
                     /ApEinfo_revcolor=green
                     /ApEinfo_graphicformat=arrow_data {{0 1 2 0 0 -1} {} 0}
     width           5
     offset          0
     misc_feature    2642..2659
                     /label=GS3 linker
                     /ApEinfo_fwdcolor=cyan
                     /ApEinfo_revcolor=green
                     /ApEinfo_graphicformat=arrow_data {{0 1 2 0 0 -1} {} 0}
     width           5
     offset          0
     misc_feature    2672..2857
                     /label=mAID
                     /ApEinfo_fwdcolor=cyan
                     /ApEinfo_revcolor=green
                     /ApEinfo_graphicformat=arrow_data {{0 1 2 0 0 -1} {} 0}
     width           5
     offset          0
     misc_feature    2867..3574
                     /label=mCherry
                     /ApEinfo_fwdcolor=#ff1332
                     /ApEinfo_revcolor=green
                     /ApEinfo_graphicformat=arrow_data {{0 1 2 0 0 -1} {} 0}
     width           5
     offset          0
     misc_feature    6168..6173
                     /label=SacI
                     /ApEinfo_fwdcolor=#fffd1f
                     /ApEinfo_revcolor=green
                     /ApEinfo_graphicformat=arrow_data {{0 1 2 0 0 -1} {} 0}
     width           5
     offset          0
ORIGIN
        1 NNNNNNNNNN NNNNNNNNNN NNNNNNNNNN NNNNNNNNNN NNNNNNNNNN NNCNNNNNNN
       61 NNNNNNNNNN NNNNNNNNNN NNNNNNNNNN NNNNNNNNNN NNNNNNNNNN NNNNNNNNNN
      121 NNNNNNNNNN NNNNNNNNNN NNNNANNNNN NNNNNNNNNN NNNNNNNNNN NNNNNNNNNN
      181 NNNNNNNNNN NNNNCCTTTG ACGTTGGAGT CCACGTTCTT TNNNNNNNNN NNNNNNNNNN
      241 NNNNNNNNNN NNNNNNNNAC CCTATCTCGG TCTATTCTTT TGATTTATAA GGGATTTTGC
      301 CGATTTCGGC CTATTGGTTA AAAAATGAGC TGATTTAACA AAAATTTAAC GCGAATTTTA
      361 ACAAAATATT AACGCTTACA ATTTAGGTGG CACTTTTCGG GGAAATGTGC GCGGAACCCC
      421 TATTTGTTTA TTTTTCTAAA TACATTCAAA TATGTATCCG CTCATGAGAC AATAACCCTG
      481 ATAAATGCTT CAATAATATT GAAAAAGGAA GAGTATGAGT ATTCAACATT TCCGTGTCGC
      541 CCTTATTCCC TTTTTTGCGG CATTTTGCCT TCCTGTTTTT GCTCACCCAG AAACGCTGGT
      601 GAAAGTAAAA GATGCTGAAG ATCAGTTGGG TGCACGAGTG GGTTACATCG AACTGGATCT
      661 CAACAGCGGT AAGATCCTTG AGAGTTTTCG CCCCGAAGAA CGTTTTCCAA TGATGAGCAC
      721 TTTTAAAGTT CTGCTATGTG GCGCGGTATT ATCCCGTATT GACGCCGGGC AAGAGCAACT
      781 CGGTCGCCGC ATACACTATT CTCAGAATGA CTTGGTTGAG TACTCACCAG TCACAGAAAA
      841 GCATCTTACG GATGGCATGA CAGTAAGAGA ATTATGCAGT GCTGCCATAA CCATGAGTGA
      901 TAACACTGCG GCCAACTTAC TTCTGACAAC GATCGGAGGA CCGAAGGAGC TAACCGCTTT
      961 TTTGCACAAC ATGGGGGATC ATGTAACTCG CCTTGATCGT TGGGAACCGG AGCTGAATGA
     1021 AGCCATACCA AACGACGAGC GTGACACCAC GATGCCTGTA GCAATGGCAA CAACGTTGCG
     1081 CAAACTATTA ACTGGCGAAC TACTTACTCT AGCTTCCCGG CAACAATTAA TAGACTGGAT
     1141 GGAGGCGGAT AAAGTTGCAG GACCACTTCT GCGCTCGGCC CTTCCGGCTG GCTGGTTTAT
     1201 TGCTGATAAA TCTGGAGCCG GTGAGCGTGG GTCTCGCGGT ATCATTGCAG CACTGGGGCC
     1261 AGATGGTAAG CCCTCCCGTA TCGTAGTTAT CTACACGACG GGGAGTCAGG CAACTATGGA
     1321 TGAACGAAAT AGACAGATCG CTGAGATAGG TGCCTCACTG ATTAAGCATT GGTAACTGTC
     1381 AGACCAAGTT TACTCATATA TACTTTAGAT TGATTTAAAA CTTCATTTTT AATTTAAAAG
     1441 GATCTAGGTG AAGATCCTTT TTGATAATCT CATGACCAAA ATCCCTTAAC GTGAGTTTTC
     1501 GTTCCACTGA GCGTCAGACC CCGTAGAAAA GATCAAAGGA TCTTCTTGAG ATCCTTTTTT
     1561 TCTGCGCGTA ATCTGCTGCT TGCAAACAAA AAAACCACCG CTACCAGCGG TGGTTTGTTT
     1621 GCCGGATCAA GAGCTACCAA CTCTTTTTCC GAAGGTAACT GGCTTCAGCA GAGCGCAGAT
     1681 ACCAAATACT GTCCTTCTAG TGTAGCCGTA GTTAGGCCAC CACTTCAAGA ACTCTGTAGC
     1741 ACCGCCTACA TACCTCGCTC TGCTAATCCT GTTACCAGTG GCTGCTGCCA GTGGCGATAA
     1801 GTCGTGTCTT ACCGGGTTGG ACTCAAGACG ATAGTTACCG GATAAGGCGC AGCGGTCGGG
     1861 CTGAACGGGG GGTTCGTGCA CACAGCCCAG CTTGGAGCGA ACGACCTACA CCGAACTGAG
     1921 ATACCTACAG CGTGAGCTAT GAGAAAGCGC CACGCTTCCC GAAGGGAGAA AGGCGGACAG
     1981 GTATCCGGTA AGCGGCAGGG TCGGAACAGG AGAGCGCACG AGGGAGCTTC CAGGGGGAAA
     2041 CGCCTGGTAT CTTTATAGTC CTGTCGGGTT TCGCCACCTC TGACTTGAGC GTCGATTTTT
     2101 GTGATGCTCG TCAGGGGGGC GGAGCCTATG GAAAAACGCC AGCAACGCGG CCTTTTTACG
     2161 GTTCCTGGCC TTTTGCTGGC CTTTTGCTCA CATGTTCTTT CCTGCGTTAT CCCCTGATTC
     2221 TGTGGATAAC CGTATTACCG CCTTTGAGTG AGCTGATACC GCTCGCCGCA GCCGAACGAC
     2281 CGAGCGCAGC GAGTCAGTGA GCGAGGAAGC GGAAGAGCGC CCAATACGCA AACCGCCTCT
     2341 CCCCGCGCGT TGGCCGATTC ATTAATGCAG CTGGCACGAC AGGTTTCCCG ACTGGAAAGC
     2401 GGGCAGTGAG CGCAACGCAA TTAATGTGAG TTAGCTCACT CATTAGGCAC CCCAGGCTTT
     2461 ACACTTTATG CTTCCGGCTC GTATGTTGTG TGGAATTGTG AGCGGATAAC AATTTCACAC
     2521 AGGAAACAGC TATGACCATG ATTACGCCAA GCGCGCAATT AACCCTCACT AAAGGGAACA
     2581 AAAGCTGGGT ACCGGGCCCC CCCTCGAGGT CGACGGTATC GATAAGCTTG ATATCGAATT
     2641 Cggtagcggc agcggtagcA AGAGTGCTTG TCCTAAAGAT CCAGCCAAAC CTCCGGCCAA
     2701 GGCACAAGTT GTGGGATGGC CACCGGTGAG ATCATACCGG AAGAACGTGA TGGTTTCCTG
     2761 CCAAAAATCA AGCGGTGGCC CGGAGGCGGC GGCGTTCGTG AAGGTATCAA TGGACGGAGC
     2821 ACCGTACTTG AGGAAAATCG ATTTGAGGAT GTATAAAgct agcatggtga gcaagggcga
     2881 ggagGATAAC ATGGCCATCA TCAAGGAGTT CATGCGCTTC AAGGTGCACA TGGAGGGCTC
     2941 CGTGAACGGC CACGAGTTCG AGATCGAGGG CGAGGGCGAG GGCCGCCCCT ACGAGGGCAC
     3001 CCAGACCGCC AAGCTGAAGG TGACCAAGGG TGGCCCCCTG CCCTTCGCCT GGGACATCCT
     3061 GTCCCCTCAG TTCATGTACG GCTCCAAGGC CTACGTGAAG CACCCCGCCG ACATCCCCGA
     3121 CTACTTGAAG CTGTCCTTCC CCGAGGGCTT CAATTGGGAG CGCGTGATGA ACTTCGAGGA
     3181 CGGCGGCGTG GTGACCGTGA CCCAGGACTC CTCCCTGCAG GACGGCGAGT TCATCTACAA
     3241 GGTGAAGCTG CGCGGCACCA ACTTCCCCTC CGACGGCCCC GTAATGCAGT GTCGTACCAT
     3301 GGGCTGGGAG GCCTCCACTG AGCGGATGTA CCCCGAGGAC GGCGCCCTGA AGGGCGAGAT
     3361 CAAGCAGAGG CTGAAGCTGA AGGACGGCGG CCACTACGAC GCTGAGGTCA AGACCACCTA
     3421 CAAGGCCAAG AAGCCCGTGC AGCTGCCCGG CGCCTACAAC GTCGACATCA AGTTGGACAT
     3481 CCTTTCCCAC AACGAGGACT ACACCATCGT GGAACAGTAC GAACGCGCCG AGGGCCGCCA
     3541 CTCCACCGGC Ggcatggacg agctgtacaa gtaaACTAGT TCTAGAGCGG CCGCATAACT
     3601 TCGTATAATG TATGCTATAC GAAGTTATta cctgagccat cagtccAAGc tgagcaaaga
     3661 ccccaacgag aagcgcgatc acatggtcct gctggagttc gtgaccgccg ccgggattac
     3721 acatggcatg gacgagctgt acaagtaatc tagataactg atcataatca gccataccac
     3781 atttgtagag gttttacttg ctttaaaaaa cctcccacac ctccccctga acctgaaaca
     3841 taaaatgaat gcaattgttg ttgttaactt gtttattgca gcttataatg gttacaaata
     3901 aagcaatagc atcacaaatt tcacaaataa agcatttttt tcactgcatt ctagttgtgg
     3961 tttgtccaaa ctcatcaatg tatcttaacg cgtaaattgt aagcgttaat attttgttaa
     4021 aattcgcgtt aaatttttgt taaatcagct cattttttaa ccaataggcc gaaatcggca
     4081 aaatccctta taaatcaaaa gaatagaccg agatagggtn nnnnnnnnnn nnnnnnnnnn
     4141 nnnnnnnnnn nnnnnnaaag aacgtggact ccaacgtcaa aggnnnnnnn nnnnnnnnnn
     4201 nnnnnnnnnn nnnnnnnnnn nnnnnnnnnn nntnnnnnnn nnnnnnnnnn nnnnnnnnnn
     4261 nnnnnnnnnn nnnnnnnnnn nnnnnnnnnn nnnnnnnnnn nnnnnnnnnn nnnnnnnnnn
     4321 nnnngnnnnn nnnnnnnnnn nnnnnnnnnn nnnnnnnnnn nnnnnnnnnn nnnnnnnnnn
     4381 nnnnnnnnnn nnnnnnnnnn nnnnnnnnnn nnnnnnnnnn nnnnnnnnnn nnnnnnnnnn
     4441 nnnnnnnnnc aggtggcact tttcggggaa atgtgcgcgg aacccctatt tgtttatttt
     4501 tctaaataca ttcaaatatg tatccgctca tgagacaata accctgataa atgcttcaat
     4561 aatattgaaa aaggaagagt cctgaggcgg aaagaaccag ctgtggaatg tgtgtcagtt
     4621 agggtgtgga aagtccccag gctccccagc aggcagaagt atgcaaagca tgcatctcaa
     4681 ttagtcagca accaggtgtg gaaagtcccc aggctcccca gcaggcagaa gtatgcaaag
     4741 catgcatctc aattagtcag caaccatagt cccgccccta actccgccca tcccgcccct
     4801 aactccgccc agttccgccc attctccgcc ccatggctga ctaatttttt ttatttatgc
     4861 agaggccgag gccgcctcgg cctctgagct attccagaag tagtgaggag gcttttttgg
     4921 aggcctaggc ttttgcaaag atcgatcaag agacaggatg aggatcgttt cgcatgattg
     4981 aacaagatgg attgcacgca ggttctccgg ccgcttgggt ggagaggcta ttcggctatg
     5041 actgggcaca acagacaatc ggctgctctg atgccgccgt gttccggctg tcagcgcagg
     5101 ggcgcccggt tctttttgtc aagaccgacc tgtccggtgc cctgaatgaa ctgcaagacg
     5161 aggcagcgcg gctatcgtgg ctggccacga cgggcgttcc ttgcgcagct gtgctcgacg
     5221 ttgtcactga agcgggaagg gactggctgc tattgggcga agtgccgggg caggatctcc
     5281 tgtcatctca ccttgctcct gccgagaaag tatccatcat ggctgatgca atgcggcggc
     5341 tgcatacgct tgatccggct acctgcccat tcgaccacca agcgaaacat cgcatcgagc
     5401 gagcacgtac tcggatggaa gccggtcttg tcgatcagga tgatctggac gaagagcatc
     5461 aggggctcgc gccagccgaa ctgttcgcca ggctcaaggc gagcatgccc gacggcgagg
     5521 atctcgtcgt gacccatggc gatgcctgct tgccgaatat catggtggaa aatggccgct
     5581 tttctggatt catcgactgt ggccggctgg gtgtggcgga ccgctatcag gacatagcgt
     5641 tggctacccg tgatattgct gaagagcttg gcggcgaatg ggctgaccgc ttcctcgtgc
     5701 tttacggtat cgccgctccc gattcgcagc gcatcgcctt ctatcgcctt cttgacgagt
     5761 tcttctgagc gggactctgg ggttcgaaat gaccgaccaa gcgacgccca acctgccatc
     5821 acgagatttc gattccaccg ccgccttcta tgaaaggttg ggcttcggaa tcgttttccg
     5881 ggacgccggc tggatgatcc tccagcgcgg ggatctcatg ctggagttct tcgcccaccc
     5941 tagggggagg ctaactgaaa cacggaagga gacaataccg gaaggaaccc gcgctatgac
     6001 ggcaataaaa agacagaata aaacgcacgg tgttgggtcg ttGGATCCGG TACccagctt
     6061 ttgttccctt tagtgagggt taattgcgcg cttggcgtaa tcatggtcat agctgATAAC
     6121 TTCGTATAGC ATACATTATA CGAAGTTATG CGGCCGCCAC CGCGGTGGAG CTCCAATTCG
     6181 CCCTATAGTG AGTCGTATTA CGCGCGCTCA CTGGCCGTCG TTTTACAACG TCGTGACTGG
     6241 GAAAACCCTG GCGTTACCCA ACTTAATCGC CTTGCAGCAC ATCCCCCTTT CGCCAGCTGG
     6301 CGTAATAGCG AAGAGGCCCG CACCGATCGC CCTTCCCAAC AGTTGCGCAG CCTGAATGGC
     6361 GAATGGGNNN NNNNNNNNNN NNNNNNNNNN NNNNNNNNNN NNNNNNNNNN NNNNNNNNNN
     6421 NNNNNNNNNN NNNNNNNNNN
//
