>Addgene plasmid #113831 | EasyFusion mAID-mCherry with Neo | addgene full sequence | sequence record 218272 | Addgene NGS Result
GCAGCCTGAATGGCGAATGGAAATTGTAAGCGTTAATATTTTGTTAAAATTCGCGTTAAATTTTTGTTAA
ATCAGCTCATTTTTTAACCAATAGGCCGAAATCGGCAAAATCCCTTATAAATCAAAAGAATAGACCGAGA
TAGGGT
[37 nt withheld, positions 147-183]
AAAGAACGTGGACTCCAACGTCAAAGG
[49 nt withheld, positions 211-259]
T
[91 nt withheld, positions 261-351]
G
[124 nt withheld, positions 353-476]
CAGGTGGCACTTTTCGGGGAAATGTGCGCGGAACCCCTATTTGTTTATTTTTCTAAATACATTCAAATAT
GTATCCGCTCATGAGACAATAACCCTGATAAATGCTTCAATAATATTGAAAAAGGAAGAGTATGAGTATT
CAACATTTCCGTGTCGCCCTTATTCCCTTTTTTGCGGCATTTTGCCTTCCTGTTTTTGCTCACCCAGAAA
CGCTGGTGAAAGTAAAAGATGCTGAAGATCAGTTGGGTGCACGAGTGGGTTACATCGAACTGGATCTCAA
CAGCGGTAAGATCCTTGAGAGTTTTCGCCCCGAAGAACGTTTTCCAATGATGAGCACTTTTAAAGTTCTG
CTATGTGGCGCGGTATTATCCCGTATTGACGCCGGGCAAGAGCAACTCGGTCGCCGCATACACTATTCTC
AGAATGACTTGGTTGAGTACTCACCAGTCACAGAAAAGCATCTTACGGATGGCATGACAGTAAGAGAATT
ATGCAGTGCTGCCATAACCATGAGTGATAACACTGCGGCCAACTTACTTCTGACAACGATCGGAGGACCG
AAGGAGCTAACCGCTTTTTTGCACAACATGGGGGATCATGTAACTCGCCTTGATCGTTGGGAACCGGAGC
TGAATGAAGCCATACCAAACGACGAGCGTGACACCACGATGCCTGTAGCAATGGCAACAACGTTGCGCAA
ACTATTAACTGGCGAACTACTTACTCTAGCTTCCCGGCAACAATTAATAGACTGGATGGAGGCGGATAAA
GTTGCAGGACCACTTCTGCGCTCGGCCCTTCCGGCTGGCTGGTTTATTGCTGATAAATCTGGAGCCGGTG
AGCGTGGGTCTCGCGGTATCATTGCAGCACTGGGGCCAGATGGTAAGCCCTCCCGTATCGTAGTTATCTA
CACGACGGGGAGTCAGGCAACTATGGATGAACGAAATAGACAGATCGCTGAGATAGGTGCCTCACTGATT
AAGCATTGGTAACTGTCAGACCAAGTTTACTCATATATACTTTAGATTGATTTAAAACTTCATTTTTAAT
TTAAAAGGATCTAGGTGAAGATCCTTTTTGATAATCTCATGACCAAAATCCCTTAACGTGAGTTTTCGTT
CCACTGAGCGTCAGACCCCGTAGAAAAGATCAAAGGATCTTCTTGAGATCCTTTTTTTCTGCGCGTAATC
TGCTGCTTGCAAACAAAAAAACCACCGCTACCAGCGGTGGTTTGTTTGCCGGATCAAGAGCTACCAACTC
TTTTTCCGAAGGTAACTGGCTTCAGCAGAGCGCAGATACCAAATACTGTTCTTCTAGTGTAGCCGTAGTT
AGGCCACCACTTCAAGAACTCTGTAGCACCGCCTACATACCTCGCTCTGCTAATCCTGTTACCAGTGGCT
GCTGCCAGTGGCGATAAGTCGTGTCTTACCGGGTTGGACTCAAGACGATAGTTACCGGATAAGGCGCAGC
GGTCGGGCTGAACGGGGGGTTCGTGCACACAGCCCAGCTTGGAGCGAACGACCTACACCGAACTGAGATA
CCTACAGCGTGAGCTATGAGAAAGCGCCACGCTTCCCGAAGGGAGAAAGGCGGACAGGTATCCGGTAAGC
GGCAGGGTCGGAACAGGAGAGCGCACGAGGGAGCTTCCAGGGGGAAACGCCTGGTATCTTTATAGTCCTG
TCGGGTTTCGCCACCTCTGACTTGAGCGTCGATTTTTGTGATGCTCGTCAGGGGGGCGGAGCCTATGGAA
AAACGCCAGCAACGCGGCCTTTTTACGGTTCCTGGCCTTTTGCTGGCCTTTTGCTCACATGTTCTTTCCT
GCGTTATCCCCTGATTCTGTGGATAACCGTATTACCGCCTTTGAGTGAGCTGATACCGCTCGCCGCAGCC
GAACGACCGAGCGCAGCGAGTCAGTGAGCGAGGAAGCGGAAGAGCGCCCAATACGCAAACCGCCTCTCCC
CGCGCGTTGGCCGATTCATTAATGCAGCTGGCACGACAGGTTTCCCGACTGGAAAGCGGGCAGTGAGCGC
AACGCAATTAATGTGAGTTAGCTCACTCATTAGGCACCCCAGGCTTTACACTTTATGCTTCCGGCTCGTA
TGTTGTGTGGAATTGTGAGCGGATAACAATTTCACACAGGAAACAGCTATGACCATGATTACGCCAAGCG
CGCAATTAACCCTCACTAAAGGGAACAAAAGCTGGGTACCGGGCCCCCCCTCGAGGTCGACGGTATCGAT
AAGCTTGATATCGAATTCGGTAGCGGCAGCGGTAGCAAGAGTGCTTGTCCTAAAGATCCAGCCAAACCTC
CGGCCAAGGCACAAGTTGTGGGATGGCCACCGGTGAGATCATACCGGAAGAACGTGATGGTTTCCTGCCA
AAAATCAAGCGGTGGCCCGGAGGCGGCGGCGTTCGTGAAGGTATCAATGGACGGAGCACCGTACTTGAGG
AAAATCGATTTGAGGATGTATAAAGCTAGCATGGTGAGCAAGGGCGAGGAGGATAACATGGCCATCATCA
AGGAGTTCATGCGCTTCAAGGTGCACATGGAGGGCTCCGTGAACGGCCACGAGTTCGAGATCGAGGGCGA
GGGCGAGGGCCGCCCCTACGAGGGCACCCAGACCGCCAAGCTGAAGGTGACCAAGGGTGGCCCCCTGCCC
TTCGCCTGGGACATCCTGTCCCCTCAGTTCATGTACGGCTCCAAGGCCTACGTGAAGCACCCCGCCGACA
TCCCCGACTACTTGAAGCTGTCCTTCCCCGAGGGCTTCAATTGGGAGCGCGTGATGAACTTCGAGGACGG
CGGCGTGGTGACCGTGACCCAGGACTCCTCCCTGCAGGACGGCGAGTTCATCTACAAGGTGAAGCTGCGC
GGCACCAACTTCCCCTCCGACGGCCCCGTAATGCAGTGTCGTACCATGGGCTGGGAGGCCTCCACTGAGC
GGATGTACCCCGAGGACGGCGCCCTGAAGGGCGAGATCAAGCAGAGGCTGAAGCTGAAGGACGGCGGCCA
CTACGACGCTGAGGTCAAGACCACCTACAAGGCCAAGAAGCCCGTGCAGCTGCCCGGCGCCTACAACGTC
GACATCAAGTTGGACATCCTTTCCCACAACGAGGACTACACCATCGTGGAACAGTACGAACGCGCCGAGG
GCCGCCACTCCACCGGCGGCATGGACGAGCTGTACAAGTAAACTAGTTCTAGAGCGGCCGCATAACTTCG
TATAATGTATGCTATACGAAGTTATTACCTGAGCCATCAGTCCAAGCTGAGCAAAGACCCCAACGAGAAG
CGCGATCACATGGTCCTGCTGGAGTTCGTGACCGCCGCCGGGATTACACATGGCATGGACGAGCTGTACA
AGTAATCTAGATAACTGATCATAATCAGCCATACCACATTTGTAGAGGTTTTACTTGCTTTAAAAAACCT
CCCACACCTCCCCCTGAACCTGAAACATAAAATGAATGCAATTGTTGTTGTTAACTTGTTTATTGCAGCT
TATAATGGTTACAAATAAAGCAATAGCATCACAAATTTCACAAATAAAGCATTTTTTTCACTGCATTCTA
GTTGTGGTTTGTCCAAACTCATCAATGTATCTTAACGCGTAAATTGTAAGCGTTAATATTTTGTTAAAAT
TCGCGTTAAATTTTTGTTAAATCAGCTCATTTTTTAACCAATAGGCCGAAATCGGCAAAATCCCTTATAA
ATCAAAAGAATAGACCGAGATAGGGT
[37 nt withheld, positions 4213-4249]
AAAGAACGTGGACTCCAACGTCAAAGG
[49 nt withheld, positions 4277-4325]
T
[91 nt withheld, positions 4327-4417]
G
[124 nt withheld, positions 4419-4542]
CAGGTGGCACTTTTCGGGGAAATGTGCGCGGAACCCCTATTTGTTTATTTTTCTAAATACATTCAAATAT
GTATCCGCTCATGAGACAATAACCCTGATAAATGCTTCAATAATATTGAAAAAGGAAGAGTCCTGAGGCG
GAAAGAACCAGCTGTGGAATGTGTGTCAGTTAGGGTGTGGAAAGTCCCCAGGCTCCCCAGCAGGCAGAAG
TATGCAAAGCATGCATCTCAATTAGTCAGCAACCAGGTGTGGAAAGTCCCCAGGCTCCCCAGCAGGCAGA
AGTATGCAAAGCATGCATCTCAATTAGTCAGCAACCATAGTCCCGCCCCTAACTCCGCCCATCCCGCCCC
TAACTCCGCCCAGTTCCGCCCATTCTCCGCCCCATGGCTGACTAATTTTTTTTATTTATGCAGAGGCCGA
GGCCGCCTCGGCCTCTGAGCTATTCCAGAAGTAGTGAGGAGGCTTTTTTGGAGGCCTAGGCTTTTGCAAA
GATCGATCAAGAGACAGGATGAGGATCGTTTCGCATGATTGAACAAGATGGATTGCACGCAGGTTCTCCG
GCCGCTTGGGTGGAGAGGCTATTCGGCTATGACTGGGCACAACAGACAATCGGCTGCTCTGATGCCGCCG
TGTTCCGGCTGTCAGCGCAGGGGCGCCCGGTTCTTTTTGTCAAGACCGACCTGTCCGGTGCCCTGAATGA
ACTGCAAGACGAGGCAGCGCGGCTATCGTGGCTGGCCACGACGGGCGTTCCTTGCGCAGCTGTGCTCGAC
GTTGTCACTGAAGCGGGAAGGGACTGGCTGCTATTGGGCGAAGTGCCGGGGCAGGATCTCCTGTCATCTC
ACCTTGCTCCTGCCGAGAAAGTATCCATCATGGCTGATGCAATGCGGCGGCTGCATACGCTTGATCCGGC
TACCTGCCCATTCGACCACCAAGCGAAACATCGCATCGAGCGAGCACGTACTCGGATGGAAGCCGGTCTT
GTCGATCAGGATGATCTGGACGAAGAGCATCAGGGGCTCGCGCCAGCCGAACTGTTCGCCAGGCTCAAGG
CGAGCATGCCCGACGGCGAGGATCTCGTCGTGACCCATGGCGATGCCTGCTTGCCGAATATCATGGTGGA
AAATGGCCGCTTTTCTGGATTCATCGACTGTGGCCGGCTGGGTGTGGCGGACCGCTATCAGGACATAGCG
TTGGCTACCCGTGATATTGCTGAAGAGCTTGGCGGCGAATGGGCTGACCGCTTCCTCGTGCTTTACGGTA
TCGCCGCTCCCGATTCGCAGCGCATCGCCTTCTATCGCCTTCTTGACGAGTTCTTCTGAGCGGGACTCTG
GGGTTCGAAATGACCGACCAAGCGACGCCCAACCTGCCATCACGAGATTTCGATTCCACCGCCGCCTTCT
ATGAAAGGTTGGGCTTCGGAATCGTTTTCCGGGACGCCGGCTGGATGATCCTCCAGCGCGGGGATCTCAT
GCTGGAGTTCTTCGCCCACCCTAGGGGGAGGCTAACTGAAACACGGAAGGAGACAATACCGGAAGGAACC
CGCGCTATGACGGCAATAAAAAGACAGAATAAAACGCACGGTGTTGGGTCGTTGGATCCGGTACCCAGCT
TTTGTTCCCTTTAGTGAGGGTTAATTGCGCGCTTGGCGTAATCACGGTCATAGCTGATAACTTCGTATAA
TGTATGCTATACGAAGTTATGCGGCCGCCACCGCGGTGGAGCTCCAATTCGCCCTATAGTGAGTCGTATT
ACGCGCGCTCACTGGCCGTCGTTTTACAACGTCGTGACTGGGAAAACCCTGGCGTTACCCAACTTAATCG
CCTTGCAGCACATCCCCCTTTCGCCAGCTGGCGTAATAGCGAAGAGGCCCGCACCGATCGCCCTTCCCAA
CAGTTGC
Features (pLannotate 1.2.2; 28 found; start..end, strand, type, name):
     48..476     -  rep_origin     f1 ori (sequence partly withheld): f1 bacteriophage origin of replication; arrow indicates direction of (+) strand synthesis
    503..607     +  promoter       AmpR promoter: bla
    608..1468    +  CDS            AmpR: β-lactamase; bla; confers resistance to ampicillin, carbenicillin, and related antibiotics
   1639..2227    +  rep_origin     ori: high-copy-number ColE1/pMB1/pBR322/pUC origin of replication
   2410..2502    +  CDS            lacI (fragment): lac repressor; lacI; The lac repressor binds to the lac operator to inhibit transcription in E. coli. This inhibition can be relieved by adding lactose or isopropyl-β-D-thiogalactopyranoside (IPTG).
   2515..2536    +  protein_bind   CAP binding site: CAP binding activates transcription in the presence of cAMP. E. coli catabolite activator protein
   2551..2581    +  promoter       lac promoter: promoter for the E. coli lac operon
   2589..2605    +  protein_bind   lac operator: The lac repressor binds to the lac operator to inhibit transcription in E. coli. This inhibition can be relieved by adding lactose or isopropyl-β-D-thiogalactopyranoside (IPTG). lac repressor encoded by lacI
   2650..2668    +  promoter       T3 promoter: promoter for bacteriophage T3 RNA polymerase
   2681..2734    -  misc_feature   MCS (fragment): pBluescript multiple cloning site
   2753..2950    +  CDS            mini-AID: minimal degron from the auxin-responsive IAA17 protein of Arabidopsis thaliana (Kubota et al., 2013) acts as an auxin-inducible degron (AID) in the presence of TIR1
   2957..3667    +  CDS            mCherry2: derivative of the monomeric red fluorescent protein mCherry mammalian codon-optimized
   3668..3687    -  misc_feature   MCS (fragment): pBluescript multiple cloning site
   3688..3721    -  protein_bind   loxP: Cre-mediated recombination occurs in the 8-bp core sequence (GCATACAT). Cre recombinase
   3722..3841    +  CDS            mClover3 (fragment): bright green-yellow fluorescent protein derived from mClover2, with improved photostability (Bajar et al., 2003) mammalian codon-optimized
   3852..3936    +  CDS            large T antigen (fragment): large T antigen from SV40 (simian virus 40)
   3959..4080    +  polyA_signal   SV40 poly(A) signal: SV40 polyadenylation signal
   4114..4542    -  rep_origin     f1 ori (sequence partly withheld): f1 bacteriophage origin of replication; arrow indicates direction of (+) strand synthesis
   4569..4673    +  promoter       AmpR promoter: bla
   4675..5032    +  promoter       SV40 promoter: SV40 enhancer and early promoter
   5067..5861    +  CDS            NeoR/KanR: aminoglycoside phosphotransferase from Tn5; aph(3')-II (or nptII); confers resistance to neomycin, kanamycin, and G418 (Geneticin®)
   5882..6034    +  CDS            ble (fragment): BLE_KLEPN - Experimental evidence at protein level: Swiss-Prot protein existence level 1. Binding protein with a strong affinity to the bleomycin family of antibiotics. Binds to CL990; an antimitotic-antibiotic compound. From Klebsiella pneumoniae.
   6093..6135    +  polyA_signal   HSV TK poly(A) signal (fragment): herpes simplex virus thymidine kinase polyadenylation signal (Cole and Stacy, 1985)
   6160..6178    -  promoter       T3 promoter: promoter for bacteriophage T3 RNA polymerase
   6209..6242    -  protein_bind   loxP: Cre-mediated recombination occurs in the 8-bp core sequence (GCATACAT). Cre recombinase
   6243..6266    -  misc_feature   MCS (fragment): pBluescript multiple cloning site
   6275..6293    -  promoter       T7 promoter: promoter for bacteriophage T7 RNA polymerase
   6301..17      +  CDS            lacZα (fragment) (across the origin): LacZα fragment of β-galactosidase; lacZ fragment
