[The description below was written by a language model from this plasmid's Addgene catalogue record, the feature table of its GenBank file and pLannotate feature annotations shown in this document.]
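Description:
EasyFusion mAID-mCherry with Neo is a pBluescript-based donor (targeting) vector of about 6.4 kb designed for tagging endogenous genes with a degron–fluorescent protein fusion. It is maintained in E. coli as a high-copy plasmid through a ColE1/pUC-type origin and selected with ampicillin via the bla gene. The backbone also carries an f1 origin, lac promoter/operator elements, a lacZα fragment, and T3 and T7 promoters flanking the cloning region.

The payload begins with a short glycine-serine linker followed by mini-AID, the minimal auxin-inducible degron from Arabidopsis IAA17, joined to mCherry. No promoter is annotated directly upstream of this fusion apart from the bacterial and phage backbone elements. This fits its purpose: the tag is meant to be inserted in frame at a chromosomal locus so that the native gene drives expression. In cells supplying TIR1, auxin would then trigger degradation of the tagged protein while mCherry reports its level and localisation. Restriction sites on either side of the cassette provide positions where gene-specific homology arms can be added; the record lists Gibson assembly as the cloning method and contains no homology arms itself.

Downstream of mCherry lies a selection cassette bounded by two loxP sites in the same orientation. It comprises an SV40 poly(A) signal, an SV40 enhancer/early promoter driving NeoR for G418 selection, and an HSV TK poly(A) fragment. Cre can excise this cassette after targeted clones are isolated. The floxed segment also holds remnants of its source plasmid, including an mClover fragment, a second f1 origin and a ble fragment. The two feature tables agree in content but differ in coordinates by roughly 90 bases.
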