Addgene plasmid #113831: EasyFusion mAID-mCherry with Neo
Purpose: EasyFusion vector for targeting endogeneous genes with mAID-mCherry
Depositing lab: Janet Rossant. Depositing organization: Hospital for Sick Children. Publication: Efficient generation of targeted large insertions by microinjection into two-cell-stage mouse embryos. Gu B, Posfai E, Rossant J. Nat Biotechnol. 2018 Jun 11. pii: nbt.4166. doi: 10.1038/nbt.4166. PubMed 29889212.
Backbone
  Vector backbone: pbluescript
  Vector type: Synthetic Biology
  Selectable markers: Neomycin (select with G418)
Growth in bacteria
  Bacterial resistance: Ampicillin, 100 μg/mL
  Growth temperature: 37°C
  Growth strain: DH5alpha
  Copy number: High Copy
Gene/Insert
  Gene/Insert name: mAID-mCherry
  Species: Synthetic
  Cloning method: Gibson Cloning
  Sequencing primers: 5′ CACACAGGAAACAGCTATGAC; 3′ ctctacaaatgtggtatggctgat
Terms and licenses: Academic/Nonprofit Terms; Industry Terms: Not Available to Industry
How to cite: EasyFusion mAID-mCherry with Neo was a gift from Janet Rossant (Addgene plasmid # 113831 ; http://n2t.net/addgene:113831 ; RRID:Addgene_113831)
